Addgene plasmid #137178: Cbh_v5 AAV-ABE C-terminal
Purpose: AAV genome: expresses the C-terminal of v5 AAV-ABE from the Cbh promoter, and U6-sgRNA
Depositing lab: David Liu. Depositing organization: Broad Institute. Publication: Cytosine and adenine base editing of the brain, liver, retina, heart and skeletal muscle of mice via adeno-associated viruses. Levy JM, Yeh WH, Pendse N, Davis JR, Hennessey E, Butcher R, Koblan LW, Comander J, Liu Q, Liu DR. Nat Biomed Eng. 2020 Jan;4(1):97-110. doi: 10.1038/s41551-019-0501-5. Epub 2020 Jan 14. PubMed 31937940.
Backbone
  Vector backbone: px601
  Vector type: AAV
Growth in bacteria
  Bacterial resistance: Ampicillin, 100 μg/mL
  Growth temperature: 37°C
  Growth strain: NEB Stable
  Copy number: High Copy
Gene/Insert
  Gene/Insert name: v5 AAV-CBE C-terminal; U6-protospacer (alt name: JL646)
  gRNA/shRNA sequence: RFP dropout cassette - cut out with BsmBI
  Species: Synthetic
  Promoter: CMV
  Cloning method: Gibson Cloning
Terms and licenses: Academic/Nonprofit Terms; Industry Terms: Not Available to Industry
Depositor comments: Clone in protospacer by cutting with BsmBI/Esp3I, gel-extracting product to remove RFP dropout cassette, and ligating annealed oligos as described in methods. Background colonies will be RFP+. Inserts were Gibson-cloned into BshTI/BglII-restricted backbones to avoid ITR PCR.
How to cite: Cbh_v5 AAV-ABE C-terminal was a gift from David Liu (Addgene plasmid # 137178 ; http://n2t.net/addgene:137178 ; RRID:Addgene_137178)
