[The description below was written by a language model from this plasmid's Addgene catalogue record and the feature table of its GenBank file.]
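Description:
Cbh_v5 AAV-ABE C-terminal is an 8.3 kb AAV transfer plasmid built on the px601 backbone. It carries one half of a split adenine base editor for delivery as a recombinant AAV genome. In bacteria it is maintained through a high-copy ColE1/pUC-type origin and selected with ampicillin (bla). An f1 origin and residual lac promoter/operator sequences are also present in the backbone. Two AAV2 inverted terminal repeats flank the payload and define the region that is packaged into viral particles.

Between the ITRs, expression is driven by the Cbh promoter, annotated as a CMV enhancer, the chicken beta-actin promoter and a hybrid CBA/MVM intron. The catalogue promoter field says "CMV", and the insert name field reads "CBE" where the plasmid name and purpose say ABE. These appear to be inconsistencies in the record. The open reading frame contains the C-terminal portion of Streptococcus pyogenes Cas9 flanked by SV40 nuclear localization signals. It is followed by a region matching a WPRE primer site, although no WPRE feature is annotated, and then by a bGH polyadenylation signal. The element that rejoins this fragment with its N-terminal partner is not annotated. The unannotated stretch between the first NLS and Cas9(C) may hold it, but the record does not say.

On the opposite strand, a human U6 promoter drives an SpCas9 guide RNA scaffold. The protospacer position is occupied by a bacterial mRFP1 dropout cassette with an RBS, tet operators and terminators. Excising this cassette with BsmBI/Esp3I allows annealed oligos to be ligated in, and uncut background colonies remain red. The construct is intended for co-delivery with the matching N-terminal AAV for in vivo base editing in mouse tissues.
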