LOCUS       Exported 8267 bp ds-DNA circular SYN 12-MAY-2021
DEFINITION  AAV genome: expresses the C-terminal of v5 AAV-ABE from the Cbh
            promoter, and U6-sgRNA.
ACCESSION   .
VERSION     .
KEYWORDS    Cbh_v5 AAV-ABE C-terminal
SOURCE      synthetic DNA construct
  ORGANISM  synthetic DNA construct
REFERENCE   1 (bases 1 to 8267)
  AUTHORS   Levy JM, Yeh WH, Pendse N, Davis JR, Hennessey E, Butcher R, Koblan
            LW, Comander J, Liu Q, Liu DR
  TITLE     Cytosine and adenine base editing of the brain, liver, retina, heart
            and skeletal muscle of mice via adeno-associated viruses.
  JOURNAL   Nat Biomed Eng. 2020 Jan;4(1):97-110. doi:
            10.1038/s41551-019-0501-5. Epub 2020 Jan 14.
  PUBMED    31937940
REFERENCE   2 (bases 1 to 8267)
  AUTHORS   .
  TITLE     Direct Submission
  JOURNAL   Exported May 12, 2021 from SnapGene Server 1.1.58
            http://www.snapgene.com
FEATURES             Location/Qualifiers
     source          1..8267
                     /organism="synthetic DNA construct"
                     /mol_type="other DNA"
     primer_bind     complement(125..142)
                     /label=M13 Forward
                     /note="In lacZ gene. Also called M13-F20 or M13 (-21)
                     Forward"
     primer_bind     complement(125..141)
                     /label=M13 fwd
                     /note="common sequencing primer, one of multiple similar
                     variants"
     primer_bind     complement(134..156)
                     /label=M13/pUC Forward
                     /note="In lacZ gene"
     rep_origin      283..738
                     /direction=RIGHT
                     /label=f1 ori
                     /note="f1 bacteriophage origin of replication; arrow
                     indicates direction of (+) strand synthesis"
     primer_bind     complement(370..389)
                     /label=F1ori-R
                     /note="F1 origin, reverse primer"
     primer_bind     580..601
                     /label=F1ori-F
                     /note="F1 origin, forward primer"
     promoter        764..868
                     /gene="bla"
                     /label=AmpR promoter
     CDS             869..1729
                     /codon_start=1
                     /gene="bla"
                     /product="beta-lactamase"
                     /label=AmpR
                     /note="confers resistance to ampicillin, carbenicillin, and
                     related antibiotics"
                     /translation="MSIQHFRVALIPFFAAFCLPVFAHPETLVKVKDAEDQLGARVGYI
                     ELDLNSGKILESFRPEERFPMMSTFKVLLCGAVLSRIDAGQEQLGRRIHYSQNDLVEYS
                     PVTEKHLTDGMTVRELCSAAITMSDNTAANLLLTTIGGPKELTAFLHNMGDHVTRLDRW
                     EPELNEAIPNDERDTTMPVAMATTLRKLLTGELLTLASRQQLIDWMEADKVAGPLLRSA
                     LPAGWFIADKSGAGERGSRGIIAALGPDGKPSRIVVIYTTGSQATMDERNRQIAEIGAS
                     LIKHW"
     primer_bind     complement(1087..1106)
                     /label=Amp-R
                     /note="Ampicillin resistance gene, reverse primer"
     rep_origin      1900..2488
                     /direction=RIGHT
                     /label=ori
                     /note="high-copy-number ColE1/pMB1/pBR322/pUC origin of
                     replication"
     primer_bind     2389..2408
                     /label=pBR322ori-F
                     /note="pBR322 origin, forward primer"
     primer_bind     2642..2659
                     /label=L4440
                     /note="L4440 vector, forward primer"
     protein_bind    2776..2797
                     /label=CAP binding site
                     /bound_moiety="E. coli catabolite activator protein"
                     /note="CAP binding activates transcription in the presence
                     of cAMP."
     promoter        2812..2842
                     /label=lac promoter
                     /note="promoter for the E. coli lac operon"
     protein_bind    2850..2866
                     /label=lac operator
                     /bound_moiety="lac repressor encoded by lacI"
                     /note="The lac repressor binds to the lac operator to
                     inhibit transcription in E. coli. This inhibition can be
                     relieved by adding lactose or
                     isopropyl-beta-D-thiogalactopyranoside (IPTG)."
     primer_bind     2855..2877
                     /label=M13/pUC Reverse
                     /note="In lacZ gene"
     primer_bind     2874..2890
                     /label=M13 rev
                     /note="common sequencing primer, one of multiple similar
                     variants"
     primer_bind     2874..2890
                     /label=M13 Reverse
                     /note="In lacZ gene. Also called M13-rev"
     repeat_region   2917..3046
                     /label=AAV2 ITR
     enhancer        3069..3354
                     /label=CMV enhancer
                     /note="human cytomegalovirus immediate early enhancer;
                     contains an 18-bp deletion relative to the standard CMV
                     enhancer"
     promoter        3356..3633
                     /label=chicken beta-actin promoter
     intron          3634..3861
                     /label=hybrid intron
                     /note="hybrid between chicken beta-actin (CBA) and minute
                     virus of mice (MMV) introns (Gray et al., 2011)"
     CDS             3915..3935
                     /codon_start=1
                     /product="nuclear localization signal of SV40 (simian virus
                     40) large T antigen"
                     /label=SV40 NLS
                     /translation="PKKKRKV"
     CDS             4041..6425
                     /codon_start=1
                     /product="C-terminal portion of Streptococcus pyogenes Cas9
                     (Zetsche et al., 2015)"
                     /label=Cas9(C)
                     /translation="CFDSVEISGVEDRFNASLGTYHDLLKIIKDKDFLDNEENEDILED
                     IVLTLTLFEDREMIEERLKTYAHLFDDKVMKQLKRRRYTGWGRLSRKLINGIRDKQSGK
                     TILDFLKSDGFANRNFMQLIHDDSLTFKEDIQKAQVSGQGDSLHEHIANLAGSPAIKKG
                     ILQTVKVVDELVKVMGRHKPENIVIEMARENQTTQKGQKNSRERMKRIEEGIKELGSQI
                     LKEHPVENTQLQNEKLYLYYLQNGRDMYVDQELDINRLSDYDVDHIVPQSFLKDDSIDN
                     KVLTRSDKNRGKSDNVPSEEVVKKMKNYWRQLLNAKLITQRKFDNLTKAERGGLSELDK
                     AGFIKRQLVETRQITKHVAQILDSRMNTKYDENDKLIREVKVITLKSKLVSDFRKDFQF
                     YKVREINNYHHAHDAYLNAVVGTALIKKYPKLESEFVYGDYKVYDVRKMIAKSEQEIGK
                     ATAKYFFYSNIMNFFKTEITLANGEIRKRPLIETNGETGEIVWDKGRDFATVRKVLSMP
                     QVNIVKKTEVQTGGFSKESILPKRNSDKLIARKKDWDPKKYGGFDSPTVAYSVLVVAKV
                     EKGKSKKLKSVKELLGITIMERSSFEKNPIDFLEAKGYKEVKKDLIIKLPKYSLFELEN
                     GRKRMLASAGELQKGNELALPSKYVNFLYLASHYEKLKGSPEDNEQKQLFVEQHKHYLD
                     EIIEQISEFSKRVILADANLDKVLSAYNKHRDKPIREQAENIIHLFTLTNLGAPAAFKY
                     FDTTIDRKRYTSTKEVLDATLIHQSITGLYETRIDLSQLGGD"
     CDS             6468..6488
                     /codon_start=1
                     /product="nuclear localization signal of SV40 (simian virus
                     40) large T antigen"
                     /label=SV40 NLS
                     /translation="PKKKRKV"
     primer_bind     complement(6553..6573)
                     /label=WPRE-R
                     /note="WPRE, reverse primer"
     polyA_signal    6749..6973
                     /label=bGH poly(A) signal
                     /note="bovine growth hormone polyadenylation signal"
     misc_RNA        complement(6987..7062)
                     /label=gRNA scaffold
                     /note="guide RNA scaffold for the Streptococcus pyogenes
                     CRISPR/Cas9 system"
     terminator      7076..7103
                     /label=T7Te terminator
                     /note="phage T7 early transcription terminator"
     terminator      7119..7190
                     /label=rrnB T1 terminator
                     /note="transcription terminator T1 from the E. coli rrnB
                     gene"
     CDS             complement(7208..7885)
                     /codon_start=1
                     /product="monomeric derivative of DsRed (Campbell et al.,
                     2002)"
                     /label=mRFP1
                     /translation="MASSEDVIKEFMRFKVRMEGSVNGHEFEIEGEGEGRPYEGTQTAK
                     LKVTKGGPLPFAWDILSPQFQYGSKAYVKHPADIPDYLKLSFPEGFKWERVMNFEDGGV
                     VTVTQDSSLQDGEFIYKVKLRGTNFPSDGPVMQKKTMGWEASTERMYPEDGALKGEIKM
                     RLKLKDGGHYDAEVKTTYMAKKPVQLPGAYKTDIKLDITSHNEDYTIVEQYERAEGRHS
                     TGA"
     RBS             7892..7903
                     /note="strong bacterial ribosome binding site (Elowitz and
                     Leibler, 2000)"
     protein_bind    7921..7939
                     /gene="tetO"
                     /label=tet operator
                     /bound_moiety="tetracycline repressor TetR"
                     /note="bacterial operator O2 for the tetR and tetA genes"
     protein_bind    7946..7964
                     /gene="tetO"
                     /label=tet operator
                     /bound_moiety="tetracycline repressor TetR"
                     /note="bacterial operator O2 for the tetR and tetA genes"
     promoter        complement(7980..8220)
                     /label=U6 promoter
                     /note="RNA polymerase III promoter for human U6 snRNA"
     primer_bind     complement(8030..8049)
                     /label=LKO.1 5'
                     /note="Human U6 promoter, forward primer"
     primer_bind     complement(8200..8220)
                     /label=hU6-F
                     /note="Human U6 promoter, forward primer"
     repeat_region   8244..106
                     /label=AAV2 ITR
ORIGIN
        1 ccactccctc tctgcgcgct cgctcgctca ctgaggccgg gcgaccaaag gtcgcccgac
       61 gcccgggctt tgcccgggcg gcctcagtga gcgagcgagc gcgcagcctt aattaaccta
      121 attcactggc cgtcgtttta caacgtcgtg actgggaaaa ccctggcgtt acccaactta
      181 atcgccttgc agcacatccc cctttcgcca gctggcgtaa tagcgaagag gcccgcaccg
      241 atcgcccttc ccaacagttg cgcagcctga atggcgaatg ggnnnnnnnn nnnnnnnnnn
      301 nnnnnnnnnn nnnnnnnnnn nnnnnnnnnn nnnnnnnnnn nnnnnnnnnn nnnnnnnnnn
      361 nnnnnnnnnn nnnnnnnnnn nnnnnnnnnn nnnnnnnnnn nnnnnncnnn nnnnnnnnnn
      421 nnnnnnnnnn nnnnnnnnnn nnnnnnnnnn nnnnnnnnnn nnnnnnnnnn nnnnnnnnnn
      481 nnnnnnnnnn nnnnnnnnan nnnnnnnnnn nnnnnnnnnn nnnnnnnnnn nnnnnnnnnn
      541 nnnnnnnncc tttgacgttg gagtccacgt tctttaatag tggactcttg ttccaaactg
      601 gaacaacact caaccctatc tcggtctatt cttttgattt ataagggatt ttgccgattt
      661 cggcctattg gttaaaaaat gagctgattt aacaaaaatt taacgcgaat tttaacaaaa
      721 tattaacgct tacaatttag gtggcacttt tcggggaaat gtgcgcggaa cccctatttg
      781 tttatttttc taaatacatt caaatatgta tccgctcatg agacaataac cctgataaat
      841 gcttcaataa tattgaaaaa ggaagagtat gagtattcaa catttccgtg tcgcccttat
      901 tccctttttt gcggcatttt gccttcctgt ttttgctcac ccagaaacgc tggtgaaagt
      961 aaaagatgct gaagatcagt tgggtgcacg agtgggttac atcgaactgg atctcaacag
     1021 cggtaagatc cttgagagtt ttcgccccga agaacgtttt ccaatgatga gcacttttaa
     1081 agttctgcta tgtggcgcgg tattatcccg tattgacgcc gggcaagagc aactcggtcg
     1141 ccgcatacac tattctcaga atgacttggt tgagtactca ccagtcacag aaaagcatct
     1201 tacggatggc atgacagtaa gagaattatg cagtgctgcc ataaccatga gtgataacac
     1261 tgcggccaac ttacttctga caacgatcgg aggaccgaag gagctaaccg cttttttgca
     1321 caacatgggg gatcatgtaa ctcgccttga tcgttgggaa ccggagctga atgaagccat
     1381 accaaacgac gagcgtgaca ccacgatgcc tgtagcaatg gcaacaacgt tgcgcaaact
     1441 attaactggc gaactactta ctctagcttc ccggcaacaa ttaatagact ggatggaggc
     1501 ggataaagtt gcaggaccac ttctgcgctc ggcccttccg gctggctggt ttattgctga
     1561 taaatctgga gccggtgagc gtgggtctcg cggtatcatt gcagcactgg ggccagatgg
     1621 taagccctcc cgtatcgtag ttatctacac gacggggagt caggcaacta tggatgaacg
     1681 aaatagacag atcgctgaga taggtgcctc actgattaag cattggtaac tgtcagacca
     1741 agtttactca tatatacttt agattgattt aaaacttcat ttttaattta aaaggatcta
     1801 ggtgaagatc ctttttgata atctcatgac caaaatccct taacgtgagt tttcgttcca
     1861 ctgagcgtca gaccccgtag aaaagatcaa aggatcttct tgagatcctt tttttctgcg
     1921 cgtaatctgc tgcttgcaaa caaaaaaacc accgctacca gcggtggttt gtttgccgga
     1981 tcaagagcta ccaactcttt ttccgaaggt aactggcttc agcagagcgc agataccaaa
     2041 tactgttctt ctagtgtagc cgtagttagg ccaccacttc aagaactctg tagcaccgcc
     2101 tacatacctc gctctgctaa tcctgttacc agtggctgct gccagtggcg ataagtcgtg
     2161 tcttaccggg ttggactcaa gacgatagtt accggataag gcgcagcggt cgggctgaac
     2221 ggggggttcg tgcacacagc ccagcttgga gcgaacgacc tacaccgaac tgagatacct
     2281 acagcgtgag ctatgagaaa gcgccacgct tcccgaaggg agaaaggcgg acaggtatcc
     2341 ggtaagcggc agggtcggaa caggagagcg cacgagggag cttccagggg gaaacgcctg
     2401 gtatctttat agtcctgtcg ggtttcgcca cctctgactt gagcgtcgat ttttgtgatg
     2461 ctcgtcaggg gggcggagcc tatggaaaaa cgccagcaac gcggcctttt tacggttcct
     2521 ggccttttgc tggccttttg ctcacatgtt ctttcctgcg ttatcccctg attctgtgga
     2581 taaccgtatt accgcctttg agtgagctga taccgctcgc cgcagccgaa cgaccgagcg
     2641 cagcgagtca gtgagcgagg aagcggaaga gcgcccaata cgcaaaccgc ctctccccgc
     2701 gcgttggccg attcattaat gcagctggca cgacaggttt cccgactgga aagcgggcag
     2761 tgagcgcaac gcaattaatg tgagttagct cactcattag gcaccccagg ctttacactt
     2821 tatgcttccg gctcgtatgt tgtgtggaat tgtgagcgga taacaatttc acacaggaaa
     2881 cagctatgac catgattacg ccagatttaa ttaaggctgc gcgctcgctc gctcactgag
     2941 gccgcccggg caaagcccgg gcgtcgggcg acctttggtc gcccggcctc agtgagcgag
     3001 cgagcgcgca gagagggagt ggccaactcc atcactaggg gttcctgcgg cctctagatc
     3061 agggtacccg ttacataact tacggtaaat ggcccgcctg gctgaccgcc caacgacccc
     3121 cgcccattga cgtcaatagt aacgccaata gggactttcc attgacgtca atgggtggag
     3181 tatttacggt aaactgccca cttggcagta catcaagtgt atcatatgcc aagtacgccc
     3241 cctattgacg tcaatgacgg taaatggccc gcctggcatt gtgcccagta catgacctta
     3301 tgggactttc ctacttggca gtacatctac gtattagtca tcgctattac catggtcgag
     3361 gtgagcccca cgttctgctt cactctcccc atctcccccc cctccccacc cccaattttg
     3421 tatttattta ttttttaatt attttgtgca gcgatggggg cggggggggg gggggggcgc
     3481 gcgccaggcg gggcggggcg gggcgagggg cggggcgggg cgaggcggag aggtgcggcg
     3541 gcagccaatc agagcggcgc gctccgaaag tttcctttta tggcgaggcg gcggcggcgg
     3601 cggccctata aaaagcgaag cgcgcggcgg gcgggagtcg ctgcgcgctg ccttcgcccc
     3661 gtgccccgct ccgccgccgc ctcgcgccgc ccgccccggc tctgactgac cgcgttactc
     3721 ccacaggtga gcgggcggga cggcccttct cctccgggct gtaattagct gagcaagagg
     3781 taagggttta agggatggtt ggttggtggg gtattaatgt ttaattacct ggagcacctg
     3841 cctgaaatca ctttttttca ggttggaccg gtgccaccat gaaacggaca gccgacggaa
     3901 gcgagttcga gtcaccaaag aagaagcgga aagtcatcaa gattgctaca cggaaatacc
     3961 tgggaaagca gaacgtgtac gacatcggcg tggagcggga tcacaacttc gccctgaaga
     4021 atggctttat cgccagcaat tgcttcgact ccgtggaaat ctccggcgtg gaagatcggt
     4081 tcaacgcctc cctgggcaca taccacgatc tgctgaaaat tatcaaggac aaggacttcc
     4141 tggacaatga ggaaaacgag gacattctgg aagatatcgt gctgaccctg acactgtttg
     4201 aggacagaga gatgatcgag gaacggctga aaacctatgc ccacctgttc gacgacaaag
     4261 tgatgaagca gctgaagcgg cggagataca ccggctgggg caggctgagc cggaagctga
     4321 tcaacggcat ccgggacaag cagtccggca agacaatcct ggatttcctg aagtccgacg
     4381 gcttcgccaa cagaaacttc atgcagctga tccacgacga cagcctgacc tttaaagagg
     4441 acatccagaa agcccaggtg tccggccagg gcgatagcct gcacgagcac attgccaatc
     4501 tggccggcag ccccgccatt aagaagggca tcctgcagac agtgaaggtg gtggacgagc
     4561 tcgtgaaagt gatgggccgg cacaagcccg agaacatcgt gatcgaaatg gccagagaga
     4621 accagaccac ccagaaggga cagaagaaca gccgcgagag aatgaagcgg atcgaagagg
     4681 gcatcaaaga gctgggcagc cagatcctga aagaacaccc cgtggaaaac acccagctgc
     4741 agaacgagaa gctgtacctg tactacctgc agaatgggcg ggatatgtac gtggaccagg
     4801 aactggacat caaccggctg tccgactacg atgtggacca tatcgtgcct cagagctttc
     4861 tgaaggacga ctccatcgac aacaaggtgc tgaccagaag cgacaagaac cggggcaaga
     4921 gcgacaacgt gccctccgaa gaggtcgtga agaagatgaa gaactactgg cggcagctgc
     4981 tgaacgccaa gctgattacc cagagaaagt tcgacaatct gaccaaggcc gagagaggcg
     5041 gcctgagcga actggataag gccggcttca tcaagagaca gctggtggaa acccggcaga
     5101 tcacaaagca cgtggcacag atcctggact cccggatgaa cactaagtac gacgagaatg
     5161 acaagctgat ccgggaagtg aaagtgatca ccctgaagtc caagctggtg tccgatttcc
     5221 ggaaggattt ccagttttac aaagtgcgcg agatcaacaa ctaccaccac gcccacgacg
     5281 cctacctgaa cgccgtcgtg ggaaccgccc tgatcaaaaa gtaccctaag ctggaaagcg
     5341 agttcgtgta cggcgactac aaggtgtacg acgtgcggaa gatgatcgcc aagagcgagc
     5401 aggaaatcgg caaggctacc gccaagtact tcttctacag caacatcatg aactttttca
     5461 agaccgagat taccctggcc aacggcgaga tccggaagcg gcctctgatc gagacaaacg
     5521 gcgaaaccgg ggagatcgtg tgggataagg gccgggattt tgccaccgtg cggaaagtgc
     5581 tgagcatgcc ccaagtgaat atcgtgaaaa agaccgaggt gcagacaggc ggcttcagca
     5641 aagagtctat cctgcccaag aggaacagcg ataagctgat cgccagaaag aaggactggg
     5701 accctaagaa gtacggcggc ttcgacagcc ccaccgtggc ctattctgtg ctggtggtgg
     5761 ccaaagtgga aaagggcaag tccaagaaac tgaagagtgt gaaagagctg ctggggatca
     5821 ccatcatgga aagaagcagc ttcgagaaga atcccatcga ctttctggaa gccaagggct
     5881 acaaagaagt gaaaaaggac ctgatcatca agctgcctaa gtactccctg ttcgagctgg
     5941 aaaacggccg gaagagaatg ctggcctctg ccggcgaact gcagaaggga aacgaactgg
     6001 ccctgccctc caaatatgtg aacttcctgt acctggccag ccactatgag aagctgaagg
     6061 gctcccccga ggataatgag cagaaacagc tgtttgtgga acagcacaag cactacctgg
     6121 acgagatcat cgagcagatc agcgagttct ccaagagagt gatcctggcc gacgctaatc
     6181 tggacaaagt gctgtccgcc tacaacaagc accgggataa gcccatcaga gagcaggccg
     6241 agaatatcat ccacctgttt accctgacca atctgggagc ccctgccgcc ttcaagtact
     6301 ttgacaccac catcgaccgg aagaggtaca ccagcaccaa agaggtgctg gacgccaccc
     6361 tgatccacca gagcatcacc ggcctgtacg agacacggat cgacctgtct cagctgggag
     6421 gtgactctgg cggctcaaaa agaaccgccg acggcagcga attcgagccc aagaagaaga
     6481 ggaaagtcta agatctgata atcaacctct ggattacaaa atttgtgaaa gattgactgg
     6541 tattcttaac tatgttgctc cttttacgct atgtggatac gctgctttaa tgcctttgta
     6601 tcatgctatt gcttcccgta tggctttcat tttctcctcc ttgtataaat cctggttagt
     6661 tcttgccacg gcggaactca tcgccgcctg ccttgcccgc tgctggacag gggctcggct
     6721 gttgggcact gacaattccg tggtgcgact gtgccttcta gttgccagcc atctgttgtt
     6781 tgcccctccc ccgtgccttc cttgaccctg gaaggtgcca ctcccactgt cctttcctaa
     6841 taaaatgagg aaattgcatc gcattgtctg agtaggtgtc attctattct ggggggtggg
     6901 gtggggcagg acagcaaggg ggaggattgg gaagacaata gcaggcatgc tggggatgcg
     6961 gtgggctcta tggctcgaga aaaaaagcac cgactcggtg ccactttttc aagttgataa
     7021 cggactagcc ttattttaac ttgctatttc tagctctaaa accgagacgt ataaacgcag
     7081 aaaggcccac ccgaaggtga gccagtgtga ctctagtaga gagcgttcac cgacaaacaa
     7141 cagataaaac gaaaggccca gtctttcgac tgagcctttc gttttatttg atgcctggag
     7201 atccttatta agcacccgtg gagtgacgac cttcagcacg ttcgtactgt tcaacgatgg
     7261 tgtagtcttc gttgtgggag gtgatgtcca gtttgatgtc ggttttgtaa gcacccggca
     7321 gctgaacggg ttttttagcc atgtaggtgg ttttaacttc agcgtcgtag tgaccaccgt
     7381 ctttcagttt cagacgcatt ttgatttcac ctttcagagc accgtcttcc gggtacatac
     7441 gttcggtgga agcttcccaa cccatggttt ttttctgcat aaccggaccg tcggacggga
     7501 agttggtacc acgcagttta actttgtaga tgaactcacc gtcttgcagg gaggagtcct
     7561 gggtaacggt aacaacacca ccgtcttcga agttcataac acgttcccat ttgaaacctt
     7621 ccgggaagga cagtttcagg tagtccggga tgtcagccgg gtgtttaacg taagctttgg
     7681 aaccgtactg gaactgcggg gacaggatgt cccaagcgaa cggcagcgga ccacctttgg
     7741 taactttcag tttagcggtc tgggtacctt cgtacggacg accttcacct tcaccttcga
     7801 tttcgaactc gtgaccgtta acggaacctt ccatacgaac tttgaaacgc atgaactctt
     7861 tgataacgtc ttcgctactc gccatagatc ctttctcctc tttcagatcc gtgctcagta
     7921 tctctatcac tgatagggat gtcaatctct atcactgata gggacgtctc gggtgtttcg
     7981 tcctttccac aagatatata aagccaagaa atcgaaatac tttcaagtta cggtaagcat
     8041 atgatagtcc attttaaaac ataattttaa aactgcaaac tacccaagaa attattactt
     8101 tctacgtcac gtattttgta ctaatatctt tgtgtttaca gtcaaattaa ttctaattat
     8161 ctctctaaca gccttgtatc gtatatgcaa atatgaagga atcatgggaa ataggccctc
     8221 ttcctgcccg accttgcggc cgcaggaacc cctagtgatg gagttgg
//
